>Addgene plasmid #90437 | pLVX CUL4B 3xFlag IRES puro | depositor full sequence | sequence record 175134 | Full Sequence
TGGAAGGGCTAATTCACTCCCAAAGAAGACAAGATATCCTTGATCTGTGGATCTACCACACACAAGGCTA
CTTCCCTGATTAGCAGAACTACACACCAGGGCCAGGGGTCAGATATCCACTGACCTTTGGATGGTGCTAC
AAGCTAGTACCAGTTGAGCCAGATAAGGTAGAAGAGGCCAATAAAGGAGAGAACACCAGCTTGTTACACC
CTGTGAGCCTGCATGGGATGGATGACCCGGAGAGAGAAGTGTTAGAGTGGAGGTTTGACAGCCGCCTAGC
ATTTCATCACGTGGCCCGAGAGCTGCATCCGGAGTACTTCAAGAACTGCTGATATCGAGCTTGCTACAAG
GGACTTTCCGCTGGGGACTTTCCAGGGAGGCGTGGCCTGGGCGGGACTGGGGAGTGGCGAGCCCTCAGAT
CCTGCATATAAGCAGCTGCTTTTTGCCTGTACTGGGTCTCTCTGGTTAGACCAGATCTGAGCCTGGGAGC
TCTCTGGCTAACTAGGGAACCCACTGCTTAAGCCTCAATAAAGCTTGCCTTGAGTGCTTCAAGTAGTGTG
TGCCCGTCTGTTGTGTGACTCTGGTAACTAGAGATCCCTCAGACCCTTTTAGTCAGTGTGGAAAATCTCT
AGCAGTGGCGCCCGAACAGGGACTTGAAAGCGAAAGGGAAACCAGAGGAGCTCTCTCGACGCAGGACTCG
GCTTGCTGAAGCGCGCACGGCAAGAGGCGAGGGGCGGCGACTGGTGAGTACGCCAAAAATTTTGACTAGC
GGAGGCTAGAAGGAGAGAGATGGGTGCGAGAGCGTCAGTATTAAGCGGGGGAGAATTAGATCGCGATGGG
AAAAAATTCGGTTAAGGCCAGGGGGAAAGAAAAAATATAAATTAAAACATATAGTATGGGCAAGCAGGGA
GCTAGAACGATTCGCAGTTAATCCTGGCCTGTTAGAAACATCAGAAGGCTGTAGACAAATACTGGGACAG
CTACAACCATCCCTTCAGACAGGATCAGAAGAACTTAGATCATTATATAATACAGTAGCAACCCTCTATT
GTGTGCATCAAAGGATAGAGATAAAAGACACCAAGGAAGCTTTAGACAAGATAGAGGAAGAGCAAAACAA
AAGTAAGACCACCGCACAGCAAGCGGCCGGCCGCTGATCTTCAGACCTGGAGGAGGAGATATGAGGGACA
ATTGGAGAAGTGAATTATATAAATATAAAGTAGTAAAAATTGAACCATTAGGAGTAGCACCCACCAAGGC
AAAGAGAAGAGTGGTGCAGAGAGAAAAAAGAGCAGTGGGAATAGGAGCTTTGTTCCTTGGGTTCTTGGGA
GCAGCAGGAAGCACTATGGGCGCAGCGTCAATGACGCTGACGGTACAGGCCAGACAATTATTGTCTGGTA
TAGTGCAGCAGCAGAACAATTTGCTGAGGGCTATTGAGGCGCAACAGCATCTGTTGCAACTCACAGTCTG
GGGCATCAAGCAGCTCCAGGCAAGAATCCTGGCTGTGGAAAGATACCTAAAGGATCAACAGCTCCTGGGG
ATTTGGGGTTGCTCTGGAAAACTCATTTGCACCACTGCTGTGCCTTGGAATGCTAGTTGGAGTAATAAAT
CTCTGGAACAGATTTGGAATCACACGACCTGGATGGAGTGGGACAGAGAAATTAACAATTACACAAGCTT
AATACACTCCTTAATTGAAGAATCGCAAAACCAGCAAGAAAAGAATGAACAAGAATTATTGGAATTAGAT
AAATGGGCAAGTTTGTGGAATTGGTTTAACATAACAAATTGGCTGTGGTATATAAAATTATTCATAATGA
TAGTAGGAGGCTTGGTAGGTTTAAGAATAGTTTTTGCTGTACTTTCTATAGTGAATAGAGTTAGGCAGGG
ATATTCACCATTATCGTTTCAGACCCACCTCCCAACCCCGAGGGGACCCGACAGGCCCGAAGGAATAGAA
GAAGAAGGTGGAGAGAGAGACAGAGACAGATCCATTCGATTAGTGAACGGATCTCGACGGTATCGCCTTT
AAAAGAAAAGGGGGGATTGGGGGGTACAGTGCAGGGGAAAGAATAGTAGACATAATAGCAACAGACATAC
AAACTAAAGAATTACAAAAACAAATTACAAAAATTCAAAATTTTCGGGTTTATTACAGGGACAGCAGAGA
TCCAGTTTATCGATAAGCTTGGGAGTTCCGCGTTACATAACTTACGGTAAATGGCCCGCCTGGCTGACCG
CCCAACGACCCCCGCCCATTGACGTCAATAATGACGTATGTTCCCATAGTAACGCCAATAGGGACTTTCC
ATTGACGTCAATGGGTGGAGTATTTACGGTAAACTGCCCACTTGGCAGTACATCAAGTGTATCATATGCC
AAGTACGCCCCCTATTGACGTCAATGACGGTAAATGGCCCGCCTGGCATTATGCCCAGTACATGACCTTA
TGGGACTTTCCTACTTGGCAGTACATCTACGTATTAGTCATCGCTATTACCATGGTGATGCGGTTTTGGC
AGTACATCAATGGGCGTGGATAGCGGTTTGACTCACGGGGATTTCCAAGTCTCCACCCCATTGACGTCAA
TGGGAGTTTGTTTTGGCACCAAAATCAACGGGACTTTCCAAAATGTCGTAACAACTCCGCCCCATTGACG
CAAATGGGCGGTAGGCGTGTACGGTGGGAGGTCTATATAAGCAGAGCTCGTTTAGTGAACCGTCAGATCG
CCTGGAGACGCCATCCACGCTGTTTTGACCTCCATAGAAGACACCGACTCTACTAGAGGATCTATTTCCG
GTGAATTCATGATGTCACAGTCATCTGGATCAGGAGATGGGAATGATGATGAGGCTACTACCTCTAAAGA
CGGTGGTTTTTCTTCCCCCAGTCCCTCAGCTGCTGCTGCTGCTCAGGAGGTCAGATCTGCCACTGATGGT
AATACCAGCACCACTCCGCCCACCTCTGCCAAGAAGAGAAAGTTAAACAGCAGCAGCAGTAGCAGCAGTA
ACAGTAGTAACGAGAGAGAAGACTTTGATTCCACCTCTTCCTCCTCTTCCACTCCTCCTTTACAACCCAG
GGATTCGGCATCCCCTTCAACCTCGTCCTTCTGCCTGGGGGTTTCAGTGGCTGCTTCCAGCCACGTACCG
ATACAGAAGAAGCTGCGTTTTGAAGACACCCTGGAGTTTGTAGGGTTTGATGCGAAGATGGCTGAGGAAT
CCTCCTCCTCCTCCTCCTCATCTTCACCAACTGCTGCAACATCTCAGCAGCAGCAACTTAAAAATAAGAG
TATATTAATCTCTTCTGTGGCTTCGGTGCATCATGCAAACGGCCTAGCCAAATCTTCTACCACCGTCTCT
AGCTTTGCTAACAGCAAACCTGGCTCTGCTAAGAAGTTAGTGATCAAGAACTTTAAAGATAAGCCTAAAT
TACCAGAAAACTACACAGATGAAACCTGGCAAAAACTGAAAGAAGCAGTGGAAGCTATTCAGAATAGTAC
TTCAATTAAGTACAATTTAGAAGAACTCTACCAGGCTGTAGAAAATCTCTGTTCTTACAAGATTTCTGCA
AACTTGTACAAACAGCTGAGACAGATCTGCGAAGATCACATCAAAGCACAGATTCATCAATTCAGAGAGG
ATTCATTGGATAGCGTTCTTTTTTTAAAGAAGATTGATAGATGCTGGCAAAACCATTGCAGACAAATGAT
CATGATCAGGAGCATTTTTTTGTTTCTGGATAGAACTTACGTTCTTCAGAATTCAATGCTACCCTCCATT
TGGGACATGGGACTGGAGTTATTTAGGGCTCATATTATAAGTGATCAGAAAGTGCAGAATAAGACAATTG
ATGGCATTCTTCTCTTGATTGAGAGGGAAAGGAATGGTGAAGCAATTGATAGAAGTTTACTTCGAAGCCT
TTTAAGCATGCTGTCTGATTTGCAAATTTATCAAGATTCTTTTGAACAACGATTTTTGGAAGAAACTAAC
CGGCTCTATGCAGCTGAAGGCCAAAAATTAATGCAAGAAAGAGAGGTTCCTGAATATCTACATCATGTTA
ACAAACGTCTAGAAGAAGAAGCAGACAGACTTATTACTTACTTAGATCAGACCACCCAGAAGTCATTAAT
TGCTACTGTAGAAAAACAACTTCTAGGTGAACACTTAACAGCAATTCTTCAGAAAGGTTTAAATAACCTC
CTTGATGAAAACCGAATTCAAGATTTGTCTCTTCTGTATCAGCTCTTCAGTAGAGTTCGAGGTGGAGTTC
AGGTTCTTTTGCAGCAGTGGATCGAATATATCAAGGCATTTGGCAGCACTATTGTAATTAATCCTGAAAA
AGATAAAACCATGGTTCAAGAATTGCTGGATTTTAAAGATAAGGTTGACCATATAATTGATATCTGCTTT
CTGAAGAATGAGAAATTTATCAATGCCATGAAAGAAGCATTTGAAACGTTCATTAACAAAAGACCAAATA
AACCAGCTGAACTTATAGCTAAGTATGTAGATTCAAAACTTCGTGCAGGCAACAAAGAAGCTACAGATGA
AGAACTTGAGAAAATGTTGGATAAAATTATGATCATATTTAGATTTATCTATGGCAAGGATGTTTTTGAG
GCCTTCTATAAGAAAGATTTAGCCAAGCGCCTGTTAGTCGGAAAGAGTGCATCTGTAGATGCTGAAAAAT
CAATGCTGTCCAAACTTAAACATGAATGCGGAGCTGCTTTCACCAGCAAACTTGAAGGAATGTTTAAAGA
CATGGAACTTTCTAAAGACATCATGATTCAGTTCAAACAGTATATGCAGAATCAGAATGTTCCGGGAAAT
ATTGAGTTAACTGTGAATATCCTGACAATGGGCTATTGGCCGACATATGTGCCTATGGAAGTTCATTTAC
CACCAGAGATGGTAAAACTTCAGGAGATTTTCAAGACATTTTACCTAGGCAAACATAGTGGCAGGAAACT
TCAGTGGCAGTCAACCATAGGACACTGTGTGTTAAAAGCAGAATTTAAAGAGGGTAAAAAGGAACTCCAG
GTCTCTCTTTTTCAAACACTGGTGCTGCTAATGTTTAATGAGGGAGAGGAGTTCAGTTTAGAAGAGATCA
AGCAGGCAACTGGAATAGAGGATGGAGAGTTAAGGAGAACACTGCAGTCATTAGCCTGTGGCAAAGCTAG
AGTTCTGGCGAAAAATCCAAAGGGCAAAGACATTGAAGATGGTGACAAGTTCATTTGTAATGATGATTTC
AAACATAAACTTTTCAGGATAAAGATCAATCAAATCCAGATGAAAGAAACGGTTGAAGAACAAGCAAGCA
CTACAGAAAGAGTATTTCAAGACAGACAGTATCAAATTGATGCTGCAATTGTTCGAATTATGAAGATGAG
AAAGACACTTAGCCACAATCTCCTTGTTTCAGAAGTGTACAACCAGTTGAAATTTCCAGTAAAGCCTGCT
GATCTTAAGAAGAGAATAGAATCTTTAATTGACCGGGACTACATGGAAAGAGATAAAGAAAATCCAAACC
AGTACAACTATATTGCAGGTAGCGACTATAAAGACCACGACGGGGATTACAAGGACCATGACATTGATTA
CAAGGACGATGATGATAAATAGACTAGTTCTAGAGCGGCCGCGGATCCCGCCCCTCTCCCTCCCCCCCCC
CTAACGTTACTGGCCGAAGCCGCTTGGAATAAGGCCGGTGTGCGTTTGTCTATATGTTATTTTCCACCAT
ATTGCCGTCTTTTGGCAATGTGAGGGCCCGGAAACCTGGCCCTGTCTTCTTGACGAGCATTCCTAGGGGT
CTTTCCCCTCTCGCCAAAGGAATGCAAGGTCTGTTGAATGTCGTGAAGGAAGCAGTTCCTCTGGAAGCTT
CTTGAAGACAAACAACGTCTGTAGCGACCCTTTGCAGGCAGCGGAACCCCCCACCTGGCGACAGGTGCCT
CTGCGGCCAAAAGCCACGTGTATAAGATACACCTGCAAAGGCGGCACAACCCCAGTGCCACGTTGTGAGT
TGGATAGTTGTGGAAAGAGTCAAATGGCTCACCTCAAGCGTATTCAACAAGGGGCTGAAGGATGCCCAGA
AGGTACCCCATTGTATGGGATCTGATCTGGGGCCTCGGTGCACATGCTTTACATGTGTTTAGTCGAGGTT
AAAAAACGTCTAGGCCCCCCGAACCACGGGGACGTGGTTTTCCTTTGAAAAACACGATGATAAGCTTGCC
ACAACCCACAAGGAGACGACCTTCCATGACCGAGTACAAGCCCACGGTGCGCCTCGCCACCCGCGACGAC
GTCCCCCGGGCCGTACGCACCCTCGCCGCCGCGTTCGCCGACTACCCCGCCACGCGCCACACCGTCGACC
CGGACCGCCACATCGAGCGGGTCACCGAGCTGCAAGAACTCTTCCTCACGCGCGTCGGGCTCGACATCGG
CAAGGTGTGGGTCGCGGACGACGGCGCCGCGGTGGCGGTCTGGACCACGCCGGAGAGCGTCGAAGCGGGG
GCGGTGTTCGCCGAGATCGGCCCGCGCATGGCCGAGTTGAGCGGTTCCCGGCTGGCCGCGCAGCAACAGA
TGGAAGGCCTCCTGGCGCCGCACCGGCCCAAGGAGCCCGCGTGGTTCCTGGCCACCGTCGGCGTCTCGCC
CGACCACCAGGGCAAGGGTCTGGGCAGCGCCGTCGTGCTCCCCGGAGTGGAGGCGGCCGAGCGCGCCGGG
GTGCCCGCCTTCCTGGAGACCTCCGCGCCCCGCAACCTCCCCTTCTACGAGCGGCTCGGCTTCACCGTCA
CCGCCGACGTCGAGGTGCCCGAAGGACCGCGCACCTGGTGCATGACCCGCAAGCCCGGTGCCTAGACGCG
TCTGGAACAATCAACCTCTGGATTACAAAATTTGTGAAAGATTGACTGGTATTCTTAACTATGTTGCTCC
TTTTACGCTATGTGGATACGCTGCTTTAATGCCTTTGTATCATGCTATTGCTTCCCGTATGGCTTTCATT
TTCTCCTCCTTGTATAAATCCTGGTTGCTGTCTCTTTATGAGGAGTTGTGGCCCGTTGTCAGGCAACGTG
GCGTGGTGTGCACTGTGTTTGCTGACGCAACCCCCACTGGTTGGGGCATTGCCACCACCTGTCAGCTCCT
TTCCGGGACTTTCGCTTTCCCCCTCCCTATTGCCACGGCGGAACTCATCGCCGCCTGCCTTGCCCGCTGC
TGGACAGGGGCTCGGCTGTTGGGCACTGACAATTCCGTGGTGTTGTCGGGGAAGCTGACGTCCTTTCCAT
GGCTGCTCGCCTGTGTTGCCACCTGGATTCTGCGCGGGACGTCCTTCTGCTACGTCCCTTCGGCCCTCAA
TCCAGCGGACCTTCCTTCCCGCGGCCTGCTGCCGGCTCTGCGGCCTCTTCCGCGTCTTCGCCTTCGCCCT
CAGACGAGTCGGATCTCCCTTTGGGCCGCCTCCCCGCCTGGAATTAATTCTGCAGTCGAGACCTAGAAAA
ACATGGAGCAATCACAAGTAGCAATACAGCAGCTACCAATGCTGATTGTGCCTGGCTAGAAGCACAAGAG
GAGGAGGAGGTGGGTTTTCCAGTCACACCTCAGGTACCTTTAAGACCAATGACTTACAAGGCAGCTGTAG
ATCTTAGCCACTTTTTAAAAGAAAAGAGGGGACTGGAAGGGCTAATTCACTCCCAACGAAGACAAGATAT
CCTTGATCTGTGGATCTACCACACACAAGGCTACTTCCCTGATTAGCAGAACTACACACCAGGGCCAGGG
GTCAGATATCCACTGACCTTTGGATGGTGCTACAAGCTAGTACCAGTTGAGCCAGATAAGGTAGAAGAGG
CCAATAAAGGAGAGAACACCAGCTTGTTACACCCTGTGAGCCTGCATGGGATGGATGACCCGGAGAGAGA
AGTGTTAGAGTGGAGGTTTGACAGCCGCCTAGCATTTCATCACGTGGCCCGAGAGCTGCATCCGGAGTAC
TTCAAGAACTGCTGATATCGAGCTTGCTACAAGGGACTTTCCGCTGGGGACTTTCCAGGGAGGCGTGGCC
TGGGCGGGACTGGGGAGTGGCGAGCCCTCAGATCCTGCATATAAGCAGCTGCTTTTTGCCTGTACTGGGT
CTCTCTGGTTAGACCAGATCTGAGCCTGGGAGCTCTCTGGCTAACTAGGGAACCCACTGCTTAAGCCTCA
ATAAAGCTTGCCTTGAGTGCTTCAAGTAGTGTGTGCCCGTCTGTTGTGTGACTCTGGTAACTAGAGATCC
CTCAGACCCTTTTAGTCAGTGTGGAAAATCTCTAGCAGTAGTAGTTCATGTCATCTTATTATTCAGTATT
TATAACTTGCAAAGAAATGAATATCAGAGAGTGAGAGGCCTTGACATTGCTAGCGTTTACCGTCGACCTC
TAGCTAGAGCTTGGCGTAATCATGGTCATAGCTGTTTCCTGTGTGAAATTGTTATCCGCTCACAATTCCA
CACAACATACGAGCCGGAAGCATAAAGTGTAAAGCCTGGGGTGCCTAATGAGTGAGCTAACTCACATTAA
TTGCGTTGCGCTCACTGCCCGCTTTCCAGTCGGGAAACCTGTCGTGCCAGCTGCATTAATGAATCGGCCA
ACGCGCGGGGAGAGGCGGTTTGCGTATTGGGCGCTCTTCCGCTTCCTCGCTCACTGACTCGCTGCGCTCG
GTCGTTCGGCTGCGGCGAGCGGTATCAGCTCACTCAAAGGCGGTAATACGGTTATCCACAGAATCAGGGG
ATAACGCAGGAAAGAACATGTGAGCAAAAGGCCAGCAAAAGGCCAGGAACCGTAAAAAGGCCGCGTTGCT
GGCGTTTTTCCATAGGCTCCGCCCCCCTGACGAGCATCACAAAAATCGACGCTCAAGTCAGAGGTGGCGA
AACCCGACAGGACTATAAAGATACCAGGCGTTTCCCCCTGGAAGCTCCCTCGTGCGCTCTCCTGTTCCGA
CCCTGCCGCTTACCGGATACCTGTCCGCCTTTCTCCCTTCGGGAAGCGTGGCGCTTTCTCATAGCTCACG
CTGTAGGTATCTCAGTTCGGTGTAGGTCGTTCGCTCCAAGCTGGGCTGTGTGCACGAACCCCCCGTTCAG
CCCGACCGCTGCGCCTTATCCGGTAACTATCGTCTTGAGTCCAACCCGGTAAGACACGACTTATCGCCAC
TGGCAGCAGCCACTGGTAACAGGATTAGCAGAGCGAGGTATGTAGGCGGTGCTACAGAGTTCTTGAAGTG
GTGGCCTAACTACGGCTACACTAGAAGAACAGTATTTGGTATCTGCGCTCTGCTGAAGCCAGTTACCTTC
GGAAAAAGAGTTGGTAGCTCTTGATCCGGCAAACAAACCACCGCTGGTAGCGGTGGTTTTTTTGTTTGCA
AGCAGCAGATTACGCGCAGAAAAAAAGGATCTCAAGAAGATCCTTTGATCTTTTCTACGGGGTCTGACGC
TCAGTGGAACGAAAACTCACGTTAAGGGATTTTGGTCATGAGATTATCAAAAAGGATCTTCACCTAGATC
CTTTTAAATTAAAAATGAAGTTTTAAATCAATCTAAAGTATATATGAGTAAACTTGGTCTGACAGTTACC
AATGCTTAATCAGTGAGGCACCTATCTCAGCGATCTGTCTATTTCGTTCATCCATAGTTGCCTGACTCCC
CGTCGTGTAGATAACTACGATACGGGAGGGCTTACCATCTGGCCCCAGTGCTGCAATGATACCGCGAGAC
CCACGCTCACCGGCTCCAGATTTATCAGCAATAAACCAGCCAGCCGGAAGGGCCGAGCGCAGAAGTGGTC
CTGCAACTTTATCCGCCTCCATCCAGTCTATTAATTGTTGCCGGGAAGCTAGAGTAAGTAGTTCGCCAGT
TAATAGTTTGCGCAACGTTGTTGCCATTGCTACAGGCATCGTGGTGTCACGCTCGTCGTTTGGTATGGCT
TCATTCAGCTCCGGTTCCCAACGATCAAGGCGAGTTACATGATCCCCCATGTTGTGCAAAAAAGCGGTTA
GCTCCTTCGGTCCTCCGATCGTTGTCAGAAGTAAGTTGGCCGCAGTGTTATCACTCATGGTTATGGCAGC
ACTGCATAATTCTCTTACTGTCATGCCATCCGTAAGATGCTTTTCTGTGACTGGTGAGTACTCAACCAAG
TCATTCTGAGAATAGTGTATGCGGCGACCGAGTTGCTCTTGCCCGGCGTCAATACGGGATAATACCGCGC
CACATAGCAGAACTTTAAAAGTGCTCATCATTGGAAAACGTTCTTCGGGGCGAAAACTCTCAAGGATCTT
ACCGCTGTTGAGATCCAGTTCGATGTAACCCACTCGTGCACCCAACTGATCTTCAGCATCTTTTACTTTC
ACCAGCGTTTCTGGGTGAGCAAAAACAGGAAGGCAAAATGCCGCAAAAAAGGGAATAAGGGCGACACGGA
AATGTTGAATACTCATACTCTTCCTTTTTCAATATTATTGAAGCATTTATCAGGGTTATTGTCTCATGAG
CGGATACATATTTGAATGTATTTAGAAAAATAAACAAATAGGGGTTCCGCGCACATTTCCCCGAAAAGTG
CCACCTGACGTCGACGGATCGGGAGATCAACTTGTTTATTGCAGCTTATAATGGTTACAAATAAAGCAAT
AGCATCACAAATTTCACAAATAAAGCATTTTTTTCACTGCATTCTAGTTGTGGTTTGTCCAAACTCATCA
ATGTATCTTATCATGTCTGGATCAACTGGATAACTCAAGCTAACCAAAATCATCCCAAACTTCCCACCCC
ATACCCTATTACCACTGCCAATTACCTGTGGTTTCATTTACTCTAAACCTGTGATTCCTCTGAATTATTT
TCATTTTAAAGAAATTGTATTTGTTAAATATGTACTACAAACTTAGTAGTTTTTAAAGAAATTGTATTTG
TTAAATATGTACTACAAACTTAGTAGT
Features (pLannotate 1.2.2; 24 found; start..end, strand, type, name):
    377..634     +  LTR            5' LTR (truncated): truncated 5' long terminal repeat (LTR) from HIV-1
    681..806     +  misc_feature   HIV-1 Ψ: packaging signal of human immunodeficiency virus type 1
    790..1128    +  CDS            HIV-1 gag (fragment): gag protein from human immunodeficiency virus 1; gag
   1303..1536    +  misc_feature   RRE: The Rev response element (RRE) of HIV-1 allows for Rev-dependent mRNA export from the nucleus to the cytoplasm.
   1913..2013    +  CDS            Rev (fragment): human immunodeficiency virus 1 (HIV-1) Rev protein; rev; enhances nuclear export of unspliced and incompletely spliced viral mRNAs
   2028..2143    +  misc_feature   cPPT/CTS: central polypurine tract and central termination sequence of HIV-1 (lacking the first T)
   2201..2504    +  enhancer       CMV enhancer: human cytomegalovirus immediate early enhancer
   2505..2708    +  promoter       CMV promoter: human cytomegalovirus (CMV) immediate early promoter
   2809..5547    +  CDS            CUL4B: CUL4B_HUMAN - Also known as KIAA0695. Experimental evidence at protein level: Swiss-Prot protein existence level 1. Core component of multiple cullin-RING-based E3 ubiquitin- protein ligase complexes which mediate the ubiquitination and subsequent proteasomal degradation of target proteins. The functional specificity of the E3 ubiquitin-protein ligase complex depends on the variable substrate recognition subunit. CUL4B may act within the complex as a scaffold protein, contributing to catalysis through positioning of the substrate and the ubiquitin-conjugating enzyme. Plays a role as part of th
   5623..5642    -  misc_feature   MCS (fragment): pBluescript multiple cloning site
   5651..6236    +  misc_feature   IRES2: internal ribosome entry site (IRES) of the encephalomyocarditis virus (EMCV)
   6256..6853    +  CDS            PuroR (fragment): puromycin N-acetyltransferase; pac from Streptomyces alboniger; confers resistance to puromycin
   6869..7457    +  misc_feature   WPRE: woodchuck hepatitis virus posttranscriptional regulatory element
   7474..7992    +  CDS            nef (fragment): NEF_HV1BR - Experimental evidence at protein level: Swiss-Prot protein existence level 1. Extracellular Nef protein targets CD4(+) T-lymphocytes for apoptosis by interacting with CXCR4 surface receptors (PubMed:14990729). From Human immunodeficiency virus type 1 group M subtype B (isolate BRU/LAI) (HIV-1).
   8040..8297    +  LTR            5' LTR (truncated): truncated 5' long terminal repeat (LTR) from HIV-1
   8447..8469    -  protein_bind   lac operator (fragment): The lac repressor binds to the lac operator to inhibit transcription in E. coli. This inhibition can be relieved by adding lactose or isopropyl-β-D-thiogalactopyranoside (IPTG). lac repressor encoded by lacI
   8473..8503    -  promoter       lac promoter: promoter for the E. coli lac operon
   8518..8539    -  protein_bind   CAP binding site: CAP binding activates transcription in the presence of cAMP. E. coli catabolite activator protein
   8552..8644    -  CDS            lacI (fragment): lac repressor; lacI; The lac repressor binds to the lac operator to inhibit transcription in E. coli. This inhibition can be relieved by adding lactose or isopropyl-β-D-thiogalactopyranoside (IPTG).
   8827..9415    -  rep_origin     ori: high-copy-number ColE1/pMB1/pBR322/pUC origin of replication
   9586..10446   -  CDS            AmpR: β-lactamase; bla; confers resistance to ampicillin, carbenicillin, and related antibiotics
  10447..10551   -  promoter       AmpR promoter: bla
  10599..10733   +  polyA_signal   SV40 poly(A) signal: SV40 polyadenylation signal
  10947..329     +  CDS            nef (fragment) (across the origin): NEF_HV1BR - Experimental evidence at protein level: Swiss-Prot protein existence level 1. Extracellular Nef protein targets CD4(+) T-lymphocytes for apoptosis by interacting with CXCR4 surface receptors (PubMed:14990729). From Human immunodeficiency virus type 1 group M subtype B (isolate BRU/LAI) (HIV-1).
