[The description below was written by a language model from this plasmid's Addgene catalogue record and pLannotate feature annotations shown in this document.]
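Description:
pLVX CUL4B 3xFlag IRES puro is an HIV-1-derived lentiviral transfer plasmid, built on the pLVX IRES Puro backbone, for expressing human CUL4B in mammalian cells. In bacteria it is maintained through a high-copy ColE1/pUC-type origin and selected with ampicillin via the β-lactamase gene. The viral portion is bounded by two HIV-1 LTR sequences, both labelled by the automated annotation as truncated 5' LTRs, with adjoining nef-derived fragments. It also contains the Ψ packaging signal with a gag fragment, the Rev response element for Rev-dependent nuclear export of the genomic RNA, and the cPPT/CTS element, which aids nuclear import and transduction efficiency. The gag, rev and nef annotations are only fragments, so the proteins needed to make virus particles have to be provided separately by packaging and envelope plasmids.

The expression cassette is driven by the CMV immediate-early enhancer and promoter, which transcribe the CUL4B coding sequence. According to the catalogue entry the protein carries a C-terminal 3xFLAG tag, although the feature table does not annotate the tag separately. CUL4B is a cullin scaffold subunit of cullin-RING E3 ubiquitin ligase complexes, positioning substrate receptors and the ubiquitin-conjugating enzyme. Downstream, an EMCV IRES allows translation of puromycin N-acetyltransferase from the same bicistronic transcript, so puromycin resistance is tied to CUL4B expression. A WPRE follows to enhance transcript stability and expression.

The construct is intended for producing lentivirus to generate stably transduced, puromycin-selected cells expressing epitope-tagged CUL4B. The FLAG tag allows the protein to be detected or immunoprecipitated, which suits studies of ubiquitin ligase complexes and targeted protein degradation.
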