Addgene plasmid #90437: pLVX CUL4B 3xFlag IRES puro
Purpose: Lentiviral expression of CUL4B
Depositing lab: Deepak Nijhawan. Publication: Anticancer sulfonamides target splicing by inducing RBM39 degradation via recruitment to DCAF15. Han T, Goralski M, Gaskill N, Capota E, Kim J, Ting TC, Xie Y, Williams NS, Nijhawan D. Science. 2017 Mar 16. pii: eaal3755. doi: 10.1126/science.aal3755. PubMed 28302793.
Backbone
  Vector backbone: pLVX IRES Puro
  Vector type: Mammalian Expression, Lentiviral
  Selectable markers: Puromycin
Growth in bacteria
  Bacterial resistance: Ampicillin, 100 μg/mL
  Growth temperature: 37°C
  Growth strain: NEB Stable
  Copy number: Unknown
Gene/Insert
  Gene/Insert name: CUL4B
  Species: H. sapiens (human)
  Entrez Gene: CUL4B (a.k.a. CUL-4B, MRXHF2, MRXS15, MRXSC, SFM2)
  Promoter: CMV
  Tag / fusion protein: 3XFLAG (C terminal on insert)
  Cloning method: Unknown
  Sequencing primers: 5′ CMV-F
Terms and licenses: Academic/Nonprofit Terms; Industry Terms: Not Available to Industry
How to cite: pLVX CUL4B 3xFlag IRES puro was a gift from Deepak Nijhawan (Addgene plasmid # 90437)
