>Addgene plasmid #90437 | pLVX CUL4B 3xFlag IRES puro | addgene partial sequence | sequence record 178185 | Addgene Partial NGS Result
GGAAGGGCTAATTCACTCCCAAAGAAGACAAGATATCCTTGATCTGTGGATCTACCACACACAAGGCTAC
TTCCCTGATTAGCAGAACTACACACCAGGGCCAGGGGTCAGATATCCACTGACCTTTGGATGGTGCTACA
AGCTAGTACCAGTTGAGCCAGATAAGGTAGAAGAGGCCAATAAAGGAGAGAACACCAGCTTGTTACACCC
TGTGAGCCTGCATGGGATGGATGACCCGGAGAGAGAAGTGTTAGAGTGGAGGTTTGACAGCCGCCTAGCA
TTTCATCACGTGGCCCGAGAGCTGCATCCGGAGTACTTCAAGAACTGCTGATATCGAGCTTGCTACAAGG
GACTTTCCGCTGGGGACTTTCCAGGGAGGCGTGGCCTGGGCGGGACTGGGGAGTGGCGAGCCCTCAGATC
CTGCATATAAGCAGCTGCTTTTTGCCTGTACTGGGTCTCTCTGGTTAGACCAGATCTGAGCCTGGGAGCT
CTCTGGCTAACTAGGGAACCCACTGCTTAAGCCTCAATAAAGCTTGCCTTGAGTGCTTCAAGTAGTGTGT
GCCCGTCTGTTGTGTGACTCTGGTAACTAGAGATCCCTCAGACCCTTTTAGTCAGTGTGGAAAATCTCTA
GCAGTGGCGCCCGAACAGGGACTTGAAAGCGAAAGGGAAACCAGAGGAGCTCTCTCGACGCAGGACTCGG
CTTGCTGAAGCGCGCACGGCAAGAGGCGAGGGGCGGCGACTGGTGAGTACGCCAAAAATTTTGACTAGCG
GAGGCTAGAAGGAGAGAGATGGGTGCGAGAGCGTCAGTATTAAGCGGGGGAGAATTAGATCGCGATGGGA
AAAAATTCGGTTAAGGCCAGGGGGAAAGAAAAAATATAAATTAAAACATATAGTATGGGCAAGCAGGGAG
CTAGAACGATTCGCAGTTAATCCTGGCCTGTTAGAAACATCAGAAGGCTGTAGACAAATACTGGGACAGC
TACAACCATCCCTTCAGACAGGATCAGAAGAACTTAGATCATTATATAATACAGTAGCAACCCTCTATTG
TGTGCATCAAAGGATAGAGATAAAAGACACCAAGGAAGCTTTAGACAAGATAGAGGAAGAGCAAAACAAA
AGTAAGACCACCGCACAGCAAGCGGCCGGCCGCTGATCTTCAGACCTGGAGGAGGAGATATGAGGGACAA
TTGGAGAAGTGAATTATATAAATATAAAGTAGTAAAAATTGAACCATTAGGAGTAGCACCCACCAAGGCA
AAGAGAAGAGTGGTGCAGAGAGAAAAAAGAGCAGTGGGAATAGGAGCTTTGTTCCTTGGGTTCTTGGGAG
CAGCAGGAAGCACTATGGGCGCAGCGTCAATGACGCTGACGGTACAGGCCAGACAATTATTGTCTGGTAT
AGTGCAGCAGCAGAACAATTTGCTGAGGGCTATTGAGGCGCAACAGCATCTGTTGCAACTCACAGTCTGG
GGCATCAAGCAGCTCCAGGCAAGAATCCTGGCTGTGGAAAGATACCTAAAGGATCAACAGCTCCTGGGGA
TTTGGGGTTGCTCTGGAAAACTCATTTGCACCACTGCTGTGCCTTGGAATGCTAGTTGGAGTAATAAATC
TCTGGAACAGATTTGGAATCACACGACCTGGATGGAGTGGGACAGAGAAATTAACAATTACACAAGCTTA
ATACACTCCTTAATTGAAGAATCGCAAAACCAGCAAGAAAAGAATGAACAAGAATTATTGGAATTAGATA
AATGGGCAAGTTTGTGGAATTGGTTTAACATAACAAATTGGCTGTGGTATATAAAATTATTCATAATGAT
AGTAGGAGGCTTGGTAGGTTTAAGAATAGTTTTTGCTGTACTTTCTATAGTGAATAGAGTTAGGCAGGGA
TATTCACCATTATCGTTTCAGACCCACCTCCCAACCCCGAGGGGACCCGACAGGCCCGAAGGAATAGAAG
AAGAAGGTGGAGAGAGAGACAGAGACAGATCCATTCGATTAGTGAACGGATCTCGACGGTATCGCCTTTA
AAAGAAAAGGGGGGATTGGGGGGTACAGTGCAGGGGAAAGAATAGTAGACATAATAGCAACAGACATACA
AACTAAAGAATTACAAAAACAAATTACAAAAATTCAAAATTTTCGGGTTTATTACAGGGACAGCAGAGAT
CCAGTTTATCGATAAGCTTGGGAGTTCCGCGTTACATAACTTACGGTAAATGGCCCGCCTGGCTGACCGC
CCAACGACCCCCGCCCATTGACGTCAATAATGACGTATGTTCCCATAGTAACGCCAATAGGGACTTTCCA
TTGACGTCAATGGGTGGAGTATTTACGGTAAACTGCCCACTTGGCAGTACATCAAGTGTATCATATGCCA
AGTACGCCCCCTATTGACGTCAATGACGGTAAATGGCCCGCCTGGCATTATGCCCAGTACATGACCTTAT
GGGACTTTCCTACTTGGCAGTACATCTACGTATTAGTCATCGCTATTACCATGGTGATGCGGTTTTGGCA
GTACATCAATGGGCGTGGATAGCGGTTTGACTCACGGGGATTTCCAAGTCTCCACCCCATTGACGTCAAT
GGGAGTTTGTTTTGGCACCAAAATCAACGGGACTTTCCAAAATGTCGTAACAACTCCGCCCCATTGACGC
AAATGGGCGGTAGGCGTGTACGGTGGGAGGTCTATATAAGCAGAGCTCGTTTAGTGAACCGTCAGATCGC
CTGGAGACGCCATCCACGCTGTTTTGACCTCCATAGAAGACACCGACTCTACTAGAGGATCTATTTCCGG
TGAATTCATGATGTCACAGTCATCTGGATCAGGAGATGGGAATGATGATGAGGCTACTACCTCTAAAGAC
GGTGGTTTTTCTTCCCCCAGTCCCTCAGCTGCTGCTGCTGCTCAGGAGGTCAGATCTGCCACTGATGGTA
ATACCAGCACCACTCCGCCCACCTCTGCCAAGAAGAGAAAGTTAAACAGCAGCAGCAGTAGCAGCAGTAA
CAGTAGTAACGAGAGAGAAGACTTTGATTCCACCTCTTCCTCCTCTTCCACTCCTCCTTTACAACCCAGG
GATTCGGCATCCCCTTCAACCTCGTCCTTCTGCCTGGGGGTTTCAGTGGCTGCTTCCAGCCACGTACCGA
TACAGAAGAAGCTGCGTTTTGAAGACACCCTGGAGTTTGTAGGGTTTGATGCGAAGATGGCTGAGGAATC
CTCCTCCTCCTCCTCCTCATCTTCACCAACTGCTGCAACATCTCAGCAGCAGCAACTTAAAAATAAGAGT
ATATTAATCTCTTCTGTGGCTTCGGTGCATCATGCAAACGGCCTAGCCAAATCTTCTACCACCGTCTCTA
GCTTTGCTAACAGCAAACCTGGCTCTGCTAAGAAGTTAGTGATCAAGAACTTTAAAGATAAGCCTAAATT
ACCAGAAAACTACACAGATGAAACCTGGCAAAAACTGAAAGAAGCAGTGGAAGCTATTCAGAATAGTACT
TCAATTAAGTACAATTTAGAAGAACTCTACCAGGCTGTAGAAAATCTCTGTTCTTACAAGATTTCTGCAA
ACTTGTACAAACAGCTGAGACAGATCTGCGAAGATCACATCAAAGCACAGATTCATCAATTCAGAGAGGA
TTCATTGGATAGCGTTCTTTTTTTAAAGAAGATTGATAGATGCTGGCAAAACCATTGCAGACAAATGATC
ATGATCAGGAGCATTTTTTTGTTTCTGGATAGAACTTACGTTCTTCAGAATTCAATGCTACCCTCCATTT
GGGACATGGGACTGGAGTTATTTAGGGCTCATATTATAAGTGATCAGAAAGTGCAGAATAAGACAATTGA
TGGCATTCTTCTCTTGATTGAGAGGGAAAGGAATGGTGAAGCAATTGATAGAAGTTTACTTCGAAGCCTT
TTAAGCATGCTGTCTGATTTGCAAATTTATCAAGATTCTTTTGAACAACGATTTTTGGAAGAAACTAACC
GGCTCTATGCAGCTGAAGGCCAAAAATTAATGCAAGAAAGAGAGGTTCCTGAATATCTACATCATGTTAA
CAAACGTCTAGAAGAAGAAGCAGACAGACTTATTACTTACTTAGATCAGACCACCCAGAAGTCATTAATT
GCTACTGTAGAAAAACAACTTCTAGGTGAACACTTAACAGCAATTCTTCAGAAAGGTTTAAATAACCTCC
TTGATGAAAACCGAATTCAAGATTTGTCTCTTCTGTATCAGCTCTTCAGTAGAGTTCGAGGTGGAGTTCA
GGTTCTTTTGCAGCAGTGGATCGAATATATCAAGGCATTTGGCAGCACTATTGTAATTAATCCTGAAAAA
GATAAAACCATGGTTCAAGAATTGCTGGATTTTAAAGATAAGGTTGACCATATAATTGATATCTGCTTTC
TGAAGAATGAGAAATTTATCAATGCCATGAAAGAAGCATTTGAAACGTTCATTAACAAAAGACCAAATAA
ACCAGCTGAACTTATAGCTAAGTATGTAGATTCAAAACTTCGTGCAGGCAACAAAGAAGCTACAGATGAA
GAACTTGAGAAAATGTTGGATAAAATTATGATCATATTTAGATTTATCTATGGCAAGGATGTTTTTGAGG
CCTTCTATAAGAAAGATTTAGCCAAGCGCCTGTTAGTCGGAAAGAGTGCATCTGTAGATGCTGAAAAATC
AATGCTGTCCAAACTTAAACATGAATGCGGAGCTGCTTTCACCAGCAAACTTGAAGGAATGTTTAAAGAC
ATGGAACTTTCTAAAGACATCATGATTCAGTTCAAACAGTATATGCAGAATCAGAATGTTCCGGGAAATA
TTGAGTTAACTGTGAATATCCTGACAATGGGCTATTGGCCGACATATGTGCCTATGGAAGTTCATTTACC
ACCAGAGATGGTAAAACTTCAGGAGATTTTCAAGACATTTTACCTAGGCAAACATAGTGGCAGGAAACTT
CAGTGGCAGTCAACCATAGGACACTGTGTGTTAAAAGCAGAATTTAAAGAGGGTAAAAAGGAACTCCAGG
TCTCTCTTTTTCAAACACTGGTGCTGCTAATGTTTAATGAGGGAGAGGAGTTCAGTTTAGAAGAGATCAA
GCAGGCAACTGGAATAGAGGATGGAGAGTTAAGGAGAACACTGCAGTCATTAGCCTGTGGCAAAGCTAGA
GTTCTGGCGAAAAATCCAAAGGGCAAAGACATTGAAGATGGTGACAAGTTCATTTGTAATGATGATTTCA
AACATAAACTTTTCAGGATAAAGATCAATCAAATCCAGATGAAAGAAACGGTTGAAGAACAAGCAAGCAC
TACAGAAAGAGTATTTCAAGACAGACAGTATCAAATTGATGCTGCAATTGTTCGAATTATGAAGATGAGA
AAGACACTTAGCCACAATCTCCTTGTTTCAGAAGTGTACAACCAGTTGAAATTTCCAGTAAAGCCTGCTG
ATCTTAAGAAGAGAATAGAATCTTTAATTGACCGGGACTACATGGAAAGAGATAAAGAAAATCCAAACCA
GTACAACTATATTGCAGGTAGCGACTATAAAGACCACGACGGGGATTACAAGGACCATGACATTGATTAC
AAGGACGATGATGATAAATAGACTAGTTCTAGAGCGGCCGCGGATCCCGCCCCTCTCCCTCCCCCCCCCC
TAACGTTACTGGCCGAAGCCGCTTGGAATAAGGCCGGTGTGCGTTTGTCTATATGTTATTTTCCACCATA
TTGCCGTCTTTTGGCAATGTGAGGGCCCGGAAACCTGGCCCTGTCTTCTTGACGAGCATTCCTAGGGGTC
TTTCCCCTCTCGCCAAAGGAATGCAAGGTCTGTTGAATGTCGTGAAGGAAGCAGTTCCTCTGGAAGCTTC
TTGAAGACAAACAACGTCTGTAGCGACCCTTTGCAGGCAGCGGAACCCCCCACCTGGCGACAGGTGCCTC
TGCGGCCAAAAGCCACGTGTATAAGATACACCTGCAAAGGCGGCACAACCCCAGTGCCACGTTGTGAGTT
GGATAGTTGTGGAAAGAGTCAAATGGCTCTCCTCAAGCGTATTCAACAAGGGGCTGAAGGATGCCCAGAA
GGTACCCCATTGTATGGGATCTGATCTGGGGCCTCGGTGCACATGCTTTACATGTGTTTAGTCGAGGTTA
AAAAAACGTCTAGGCCCCCCGAACCACGGGGACGTGGTTTTCCTTTGAAAAACACGATGATAAGCTTGCC
ACAACCCACAAGGAGACGACCTTCCATGACCGAGTACAAGCCCACGGTGCGCCTCGCCACCCGCGACGAC
GTCCCCCGGGCCGTACGCACCCTCGCCGCCGCGTTCGCCGACTACCCCGCCACGCGCCACACCGTCGACC
CGGACCGCCACATCGAGCGGGTCACCGAGCTGCAAGAACTCTTCCTCACGCGCGTCGGGCTCGACATCGG
CAAGGTGTGGGTCGCGGACGACGGCGCCGCGGTGGCGGTCTGGACCACGCCGGAGAGCGTCGAAGCGGGG
GCGGTGTTCGCCGAGATCGGCCCGCGCATGGCCGAGTTGAGCGGTTCCCGGCTGGCCGCGCAGCAACAGA
TGGAAGGCCTCCTGGCGCCGCACCGGCCCAAGGAGCCCGCGTGGTTCCTGGCCACCGTCGGCGTCTCGCC
CGACCACCAGGGCAAGGGTCTGGGCAGCGCCGTCGTGCTCCCCGGAGTGGAGGCGGCCGAGCGCGCCGGG
GTGCCCGCCTTCCTGGAGACCTCCGCGCCCCGCAACCTCCCCTTCTACGAGCGGCTCGGCTTCACCGTCA
CCGCCGACGTCGAGGTGCCCGAAGGACCGCGCACCTGGTGCATGACCCGCAAGCCCGGTGCCTAGACGCG
TCTGGAACAATCAACCTCTGGATTACAAAATTTGTGAAAGATTGACTGGTATTCTTAACTATGTTGCTCC
TTTTACGCTATGTGGATACGCTGCTTTAATGCCTTTGTATCATGCTATTGCTTCCCGTATGGCTTTCATT
TTCTCCTCCTTGTATAAATCCTGGTTGCTGTCTCTTTATGAGGAGTTGTGGCCCGTTGTCAGGCAACGTG
GCGTGGTGTGCACTGTGTTTGCTGACGCAACCCCCACTGGTTGGGGCATTGCCACCACCTGTCAGCTCCT
TTCCGGGACTTTCGCTTTCCCCCTCCCTATTGCCACGGCGGAACTCATCGCCGCCTGCCTTGCCCGCTGC
TGGACAGGGGCTCGGCTGTTGGGCACTGACAATTCCGTGGTGTTGTCGGGGAAGCTGACGTCCTTTCCAT
GGCTGCTCGCCTGTGTTGCCACCTGGATTCTGCGCGGGACGTCCTTCTGCTACGTCCCTTCGGCCCTCAA
TCCAGCGGACCTTCCTTCCCGCGGCCTGCTGCCGGCTCTGCGGCCTCTTCCGCGTCTTCGCCTTCGCCCT
CAGACGAGTCGGATCTCCCTTTGGGCCGCCTCCCCGCCTGGAATTAATTCTGCAGTCGAGACCTAGAAAA
ACATGGAGCAATCACAAGTAGCAATACAGCAGCTACCAATGCTGATTGTGCCTGGCTAGAAGCACAAGAG
GAGGAGGAGGTGGGTTTTCCAGTCACACCTCAGGTACCTTTAAGACCAATGACTTACAAGGCAGCTGTAG
ATCTTAGCCACTTTTTAAAAGAAAAGAGGGGACTGGAAGGGCTAATTCACTCCCAACGAAGACAAGATAT
CCTTGATCTGTGGATCTACCACACACAAGGCTACTTCCCTGATTAGCAGAACTACACACCAGGGCCAGGG
GTCAGATATCCACTGACCTTTGGATGGTGCTACAAGCTAGTACCAGTTGAGCCAGATAAGGTAGAAGAGG
CCAATAAAGGAGAGAACACCAGCTTGTTACACCCTGTGAGCCTGCATGGGATGGATGACCCGGAGAGAGA
AGTGTTAGAGTGGAGGTTTGACAGCCGCCTAGCATTTCATCACGTGGCCCGAGAGCTGCATCCGGAGTAC
TTCAAGAACTGCTGATATCGAGCTTGCTACAAGGGACTTTCCGCTGGGGACTTTCCAGGGAGGCGTGGCC
TGGGCGGGACTGGGGAGTGGCGAGCCCTCAGATCCTGCATATAAGCAGCTGCTTTTTGCCTGTACTGGGT
CTCTCTGGTTAGACCAGATCTGAGCCTGGGAGCTCTCTGGCTAACTAGGGAACCCACTGCTTAAGCCTCA
ATAAAGCTTGCCTTGAGTGCTTCAAGTAGTGTGTGCCCGTCTGTTGTGTGACTCTGGTAACTAGAGATCC
CTCAGACCCTTTTAGTCAGTGTGGAAAATCTCTAGCAGTAGTAGTTCATGTCATCTTATTATTCAGTATT
TATAACTTGCAAAGAAATGAATATCAGAGAGTGAGAGGCCTTGACATTGCTAGCGTTTACCGTCGACCTC
TAGCTAGAGCTTGGCGTAATCATGGTCATAGCTGTTTCCTGTGTGAAATTGTTATCCGCTCACAATTCCA
CACAACATACGAGCCGGAAGCATAAAGTGTAAAGCCTGGGGTGCCTAATGAGTGAGCTAACTCACATTAA
TTGCGTTGCGCTCACTGCCCGCTTTCCAGTCGGGAAACCTGTCGTGCCAGCTGCATTAATGAATCGGCCA
ACGCGCGGGGAGAGGCGGTTTGCGTATTGGGCGCTCTTCCGCTTCCTCGCTCACTGACTCGCTGCGCTCG
GTCGTTCGGCTGCGGCGAGCGGTATCAGCTCACTCAAAGGCGGTAATACGGTTATCCACAGAATCAGGGG
ATAACGCAGGAAAGAACATGTGAGCAAAAGGCCAGCAAAAGGCCAGGAACCGTAAAAAGGCCGCGTTGCT
GGCGTTTTTCCATAGGCTCCGCCCCCCTGACGAGCATCACAAAAATCGACGCTCAAGTCAGAGGTGGCGA
AACCCGACAGGACTATAAAGATACCAGGCGTTTCCCCCTGGAAGCTCCCTCGTGCGCTCTCCTGTTCCGA
CCCTGCCGCTTACCGGATACCTGTCCGCCTTTCTCCCTTCGGGAAGCGTGGCGCTTTCTCATAGCTCACG
CTGTAGGTATCTCAGTTCGGTGTAGGTCGTTCGCTCCAAGCTGGGCTGTGTGCACGAACCCCCCGTTCAG
CCCGACCGCTGCGCCTTATCCGGTAACTATCGTCTTGAGTCCAACCCGGTAAGACACGACTTATCGCCAC
TGGCAGCAGCCACTGGTAACAGGATTAGCAGAGCGAGGTATGTAGGCGGTGCTACAGAGTTCTTGAAGTG
GTGGCCTAACTACGGCTACACTAGAAGAACAGTATTTGGTATCTGCGCTCTGCTGAAGCCAGTTACCTTC
GGAAAAAGAGTTGGTAGCTCTTGATCCGGCAAACAAACCACCGCTGGTAGCGGTGGTTTTTTTGTTTGCA
AGCAGCAGATTACGCGCAGAAAAAAAGGATCTCAAGAAGATCCTTTGATCTTTTCTACGGGGTCTGACGC
TCAGTGGAACGAAAACTCACGTTAAGGGATTTTGGTCATGAGATTATCAAAAAGGATCTTCACCTAGATC
CTTTTAAATTAAAAATGAAGTTTTAAATCAATCTAAAGTATATATGAGTAAACTTGGTCTGACAGTTACC
AATGCTTAATCAGTGAGGCACCTATCTCAGCGATCTGTCTATTTCGTTCATCCATAGTTGCCTGACTCCC
CGTCGTGTAGATAACTACGATACGGGAGGGCTTACCATCTGGCCCCAGTGCTGCAATGATACCGCGAGAC
CCACGCTCACCGGCTCCAGATTTATCAGCAATAAACCAGCCAGCCGGAAGGGCCGAGCGCAGAAGTGGTC
CTGCAACTTTATCCGCCTCCATCCAGTCTATTAATTGTTGCCGGGAAGCTAGAGTAAGTAGTTCGCCAGT
TAATAGTTTGCGCAACGTTGTTGCCATTGCTACAGGCATCGTGGTGTCACGCTCGTCGTTTGGTATGGCT
TCATTCAGCTCCGGTTCCCAACGATCAAGGCGAGTTACATGATCCCCCATGTTGTGCAAAAAAGCGGTTA
GCTCCTTCGGTCCTCCGATCGTTGTCAGAAGTAAGTTGGCCGCAGTGTTATCACTCATGGTTATGGCAGC
ACTGCATAATTCTCTTACTGTCATGCCATCCGTAAGATGCTTTTCTGTGACTGGTGAGTACTCAACCAAG
TCATTCTGAGAATAGTGTATGCGGCGACCGAGTTGCTCTTGCCCGGCGTCAATACGGGATAATACCGCGC
CACATAGCAGAACTTTAAAAGTGCTCATCATTGGAAAACGTTCTTCGGGGCGAAAACTCTCAAGGATCTT
ACCGCTGTTGAGATCCAGTTCGATGTAACCCACTCGTGCACCCAACTGATCTTCAGCATCTTTTACTTTC
ACCAGCGTTTCTGGGTGAGCAAAAACAGGAAGGCAAAATGCCGCAAAAAAGGGAATAAGGGCGACACGGA
AATGTTGAATACTCATACTCTTCCTTTTTCAATATTATTGAAGCATTTATCAGGGTTATTGTCTCATGAG
CGGATACATATTTGAATGTATTTAGAAAAATAAACAAATAGGGGTTCCGCGCACATTTCCCCGAAAAGTG
CCACCTGACGTCGACGGATCGGGAGATCAACTTGTTTATTGCAGCTTATAATGGTTACAAATAAAGCAAT
AGCATCACAAATTTCACAAATAAAGCATTTTTTTCACTGCATTCTAGTTGTGGTTTGTCCAAACTCATCA
ATGTATCTTATCATGTCTGGATCAACTGGATAACTCAAGCTAACCAAAATCATCCCAAACTTCCCACCCC
ATACCCTATTACCACTGCCAATTACCTGTGGTTTCATTTACTCTAAACCTGTGATTCCTCTGAATTATTT
TCATTTTAAAGAAATTGTATTTGTTAAATATGTACTACAAACTTAGTAGTT
